>Addgene plasmid #203750 | mEos3.2trLATm2allL+A | addgene full sequence | sequence record 403335 | Addgene NGS Result
TAGTTATTAATAGTAATCAATTACGGGGTCATTAGTTCATAGCCCATATATGGAGTTCCGCGTTACATAA
CTTACGGTAAATGGCCCGCCTGGCTGACCGCCCAACGACCCCCGCCCATTGACGTCAATAATGACGTATG
TTCCCATAGTAACGCCAATAGGGACTTTCCATTGACGTCAATGGGTGGAGTATTTACGGTAAACTGCCCA
CTTGGCAGTACATCAAGTGTATCATATGCCAAGTACGCCCCCTATTGACGTCAATGACGGTAAATGGCCC
GCCTGGCATTATGCCCAGTACATGACCTTATGGGACTTTCCTACTTGGCAGTACATCTACGTATTAGTCA
TCGCTATTACCATGGTGATGCGGTTTTGGCAGTACATCAATGGGCGTGGATAGCGGTTTGACTCACGGGG
ATTTCCAAGTCTCCACCCCATTGACGTCAATGGGAGTTTGTTTTGGCACCAAAATCAACGGGACTTTCCA
AAATGTCGTAACAACTCCGCCCCATTGACGCAAATGGGCGGTAGGCGTGTACGGTGGGAGGTCTATATAA
GCAGAGCTGGTTTAGTGAACCGTCAGATCCGCTAGCGCTACCGGTCGCCACCATGAGTGCGATTAAGCCA
GACATGAAGATCAAACTCCGTATGGAAGGCAACGTAAACGGGCACCACTTTGTGATCGACGGAGATGGTA
CAGGCAAGCCTTTTGAGGGAAAACAGAGTATGGATCTTGAAGTCAAAGAGGGCGGACCTCTGCCTTTTGC
CTTTGATATCCTGACCACTGCATTCCATTACGGCAACAGGGTATTCGCCAAATATCCAGACAACATACAA
GACTATTTTAAGCAGTCGTTTCCTAAGGGGTATTCGTGGGAACGAAGCTTGACTTTCGAAGACGGGGGCA
TTTGCAACGCCAGAAACGACATAACAATGGAAGGGGACACTTTCTATAATAAAGTTCGATTTTATGGTAC
CAACTTTCCCGCCAATGGTCCAGTTATGCAGAAGAAGACGCTGAAATGGGAGCCCTCCACTGAGAAAATG
TATGTGCGTGATGGAGTGCTGACGGGTGATATTGAGATGGCTTTGTTGCTTGAAGGAAATGCCCATTACC
GATGTGACTTCAGAACTACTTACAAAGCTAAGGAGAAGGGTGTCAAGTTACCAGGCGCCCACTTTGTGGA
CCACTGCATTGAGATTTTAAGCCATGACAAAGATTACAACAAGGTTAAGCTGTATGAGCATGCTGTTGCT
CATTCTGGATTGCCTGACAATGCCAGACGATTCTCGAGCTCAAGCTTCGAATTCATGGAAGAACTGCTGG
CCCTGCTTCTGCTGGCTTTAGCTGCTGCTGCACTGCTGGCTCTGCTGGCCCTGCTGGCTTGTGTGCACTG
CCACAGACTGCCTGGCAGCGGATCCACCGGATCTAGATAACTGATCATAATCAGCCATACCACATTTGTA
GAGGTTTTACTTGCTTTAAAAAACCTCCCACACCTCCCCCTGAACCTGAAACATAAAATGAATGCAATTG
TTGTTGTTAACTTGTTTATTGCAGCTTATAATGGTTACAAATAAAGCAATAGCATCACAAATTTCACAAA
TAAAGCATTTTTTTCACTGCATTCTAGTTGTGGTTTGTCCAAACTCATCAATGTATCTTAACGCGTAAAT
TGTAAGCGTTAATATTTTGTTAAAATTCGCGTTAAATTTTTGTTAAATCAGCTCATTTTTTAACCAATAG
GCCGAAATCGGCAAAATCCCTTATAAATCAAAAGAATAGACCGAGATAGGGT
[37 nt withheld, positions 1803-1839]
AAAGAACGTGGACTCCAACGTCAAAGG
[49 nt withheld, positions 1867-1915]
T
[91 nt withheld, positions 1917-2007]
G
[124 nt withheld, positions 2009-2132]
CAGGTGGCACTTTTCGGGGAAATGTGCGCGGAACCCCTATTTGTTTATTTTTCTAAATACATTCAAATAT
GTATCCGCTCATGAGACAATAACCCTGATAAATGCTTCAATAATATTGAAAAAGGAAGAGTCCTGAGGCG
GAAAGAACCAGCTGTGGAATGTGTGTCAGTTAGGGTGTGGAAAGTCCCCAGGCTCCCCAGCAGGCAGAAG
TATGCAAAGCATGCATCTCAATTAGTCAGCAACCAGGTGTGGAAAGTCCCCAGGCTCCCCAGCAGGCAGA
AGTATGCAAAGCATGCATCTCAATTAGTCAGCAACCATAGTCCCGCCCCTAACTCCGCCCATCCCGCCCC
TAACTCCGCCCAGTTCCGCCCATTCTCCGCCCCATGGCTGACTAATTTTTTTTATTTATGCAGAGGCCGA
GGCCGCCTCGGCCTCTGAGCTATTCCAGAAGTAGTGAGGAGGCTTTTTTGGAGGCCTAGGCTTTTGCAAA
GATCGATCAAGAGACAGGATGAGGATCGTTTCGCATGATTGAACAAGATGGATTGCACGCAGGTTCTCCG
GCCGCTTGGGTGGAGAGGCTATTCGGCTATGACTGGGCACAACAGACAATCGGCTGCTCTGATGCCGCCG
TGTTCCGGCTGTCAGCGCAGGGGCGCCCGGTTCTTTTTGTCAAGACCGACCTGTCCGGTGCCCTGAATGA
ACTGCAAGACGAGGCAGCGCGGCTATCGTGGCTGGCCACGACGGGCGTTCCTTGCGCAGCTGTGCTCGAC
GTTGTCACTGAAGCGGGAAGGGACTGGCTGCTATTGGGCGAAGTGCCGGGGCAGGATCTCCTGTCATCTC
ACCTTGCTCCTGCCGAGAAAGTATCCATCATGGCTGATGCAATGCGGCGGCTGCATACGCTTGATCCGGC
TACCTGCCCATTCGACCACCAAGCGAAACATCGCATCGAGCGAGCACGTACTCGGATGGAAGCCGGTCTT
GTCGATCAGGATGATCTGGACGAAGAGCATCAGGGGCTCGCGCCAGCCGAACTGTTCGCCAGGCTCAAGG
CGAGCATGCCCGACGGCGAGGATCTCGTCGTGACCCATGGCGATGCCTGCTTGCCGAATATCATGGTGGA
AAATGGCCGCTTTTCTGGATTCATCGACTGTGGCCGGCTGGGTGTGGCGGACCGCTATCAGGACATAGCG
TTGGCTACCCGTGATATTGCTGAAGAGCTTGGCGGCGAATGGGCTGACCGCTTCCTCGTGCTTTACGGTA
TCGCCGCTCCCGATTCGCAGCGCATCGCCTTCTATCGCCTTCTTGACGAGTTCTTCTGAGCGGGACTCTG
GGGTTCGAAATGACCGACCAAGCGACGCCCAACCTGCCATCACGAGATTTCGATTCCACCGCCGCCTTCT
ATGAAAGGTTGGGCTTCGGAATCGTTTTCCGGGACGCCGGCTGGATGATCCTCCAGCGCGGGGATCTCAT
GCTGGAGTTCTTCGCCCACCCTAGGGGGAGGCTAACTGAAACACGGAAGGAGACAATACCGGAAGGAACC
CGCGCTATGACGGCAATAAAAAGACAGAATAAAACGCACGGTGTTGGGTCGTTTGTTCATAAACGCGGGG
TTCGGTCCCAGGGCTGGCACTCTGTCGATACCCCACCGAGACCCCATTGGGGCCAATACGCCCGCGTTTC
TTCCTTTTCCCCACCCCACCCCCCAAGTTCGGGTGAAGGCCCAGGGCTCGCAGCCAACGTCGGGGCGGCA
GGCCCTGCCATAGCCTCAGGTTACTCATATATACTTTAGATTGATTTAAAACTTCATTTTTAATTTAAAA
GGATCTAGGTGAAGATCCTTTTTGATAATCTCATGACCAAAATCCCTTAACGTGAGTTTTCGTTCCACTG
AGCGTCAGACCCCGTAGAAAAGATCAAAGGATCTTCTTGAGATCCTTTTTTTCTGCGCGTAATCTGCTGC
TTGCAAACAAAAAAACCACCGCTACCAGCGGTGGTTTGTTTGCCGGATCAAGAGCTACCAACTCTTTTTC
CGAAGGTAACTGGCTTCAGCAGAGCGCAGATACCAAATACTGTTCTTCTAGTGTAGCCGTAGTTAGGCCA
CCACTTCAAGAACTCTGTAGCACCGCCTACATACCTCGCTCTGCTAATCCTGTTACCAGTGGCTGCTGCC
AGTGGCGATAAGTCGTGTCTTACCGGGTTGGACTCAAGACGATAGTTACCGGATAAGGCGCAGCGGTCGG
GCTGAACGGGGGGTTCGTGCACACAGCCCAGCTTGGAGCGAACGACCTACACCGAACTGAGATACCTACA
GCGTGAGCTATGAGAAAGCGCCACGCTTCCCGAAGGGAGAAAGGCGGACAGGTATCCGGTAAGCGGCAGG
GTCGGAACAGGAGAGCGCACGAGGGAGCTTCCAGGGGGAAACGCCTGGTATCTTTATAGTCCTGTCGGGT
TTCGCCACCTCTGACTTGAGCGTCGATTTTTGTGATGCTCGTCAGGGGGGCGGAGCCTATGGAAAAACGC
CAGCAACGCGGCCTTTTTACGGTTCCTGGCCTTTTGCTGGCCTTTTGCTCACATGTTCTTTCCTGCGTTA
TCCCCTGATTCTGTGGATAACCGTATTACCGCCATGCAT
Features (pLannotate 1.2.2; 14 found; start..end, strand, type, name):
     61..364     +  enhancer       CMV enhancer: human cytomegalovirus immediate early enhancer
    365..568     +  promoter       CMV promoter: human cytomegalovirus (CMV) immediate early promoter
    613..1290    +  CDS            mEos3.2: mEos3.2 is a photoconvertible green/yellow fluorescent protein published in 2012, derived from Lobophyllia hemprichii. It is reported to be a rapidly-maturing monomer with moderate acid sensitivity.
   1292..1314    +  misc_feature   MCS (fragment): multiple cloning site
   1442..1526    +  CDS            large T antigen (fragment): large T antigen from SV40 (simian virus 40)
   1549..1670    +  polyA_signal   SV40 poly(A) signal: SV40 polyadenylation signal
   1704..2132    -  rep_origin     f1 ori (sequence partly withheld): f1 bacteriophage origin of replication; arrow indicates direction of (+) strand synthesis
   2159..2263    +  promoter       AmpR promoter: bla
   2265..2622    +  promoter       SV40 promoter: SV40 enhancer and early promoter
   2657..3451    +  CDS            NeoR/KanR: aminoglycoside phosphotransferase from Tn5; aph(3')-II (or nptII); confers resistance to neomycin, kanamycin, and G418 (Geneticin®)
   3472..3624    +  CDS            ble (fragment): BLE_KLEPN - Experimental evidence at protein level: Swiss-Prot protein existence level 1. Binding protein with a strong affinity to the bleomycin family of antibiotics. Binds to CL990; an antimitotic-antibiotic compound. From Klebsiella pneumoniae.
   3683..3730    +  polyA_signal   HSV TK poly(A) signal: herpes simplex virus thymidine kinase polyadenylation signal (Cole and Stacy, 1985)
   3821..3837    -  polyA_signal   bGH poly(A) signal (fragment): bovine growth hormone polyadenylation signal
   4059..4647    +  rep_origin     ori: high-copy-number ColE1/pMB1/pBR322/pUC origin of replication
