[The description below was written by a language model from this plasmid's Addgene catalogue record and pLannotate feature annotations shown in this document.]
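Description:
mEos3.2trLATm2allL+A is a mammalian expression plasmid of about 4.8 kb built on the mEos3.2-C1 backbone. It is propagated in E. coli from a high-copy ColE1/pUC-type origin under kanamycin selection. The single NeoR/KanR (aph(3')-II) gene sits behind tandem bacterial (AmpR/bla) and SV40 early promoters and is followed by an HSV TK polyadenylation signal. This arrangement gives kanamycin resistance in bacteria and could also support G418 selection in mammalian cells. An f1 origin is present as well. The short ble, bGH poly(A) and SV40 large T antigen hits in the annotation are only fragments of backbone sequence, not functional units.

The expression cassette uses the human CMV immediate-early enhancer and promoter to drive mEos3.2, a monomeric green-to-red photoconvertible fluorescent protein, and ends with an SV40 poly(A) signal. The insert, trLATm2(allL+A), encodes the transmembrane domain of the human adaptor protein LAT. Residues within the helix have been changed to leucine and alanine, which the record says increases the interfacial surface area of the domain with the membrane. The feature table does not annotate this insert. It presumably lies in the unannotated stretch after the multiple cloning site remnant, downstream of mEos3.2. That placement agrees with the catalogue field listing mEos3.2 as N-terminal on the insert, but the purpose statement describes mEos3.2 as fused at the C terminus, so the record is inconsistent on orientation. The cloning sites are not recorded.

The construct is used as a fluorescent plasma membrane probe. The associated work studies how membrane phase separation contributes to the assembly of receptor signalling domains.
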