Addgene plasmid #203750: mEos3.2trLATm2allL+A
Purpose: Encodes the transmembrane domain from human LAT with mEos3.2 fused on the C terminus. Residues within the transmembrane domain mutated to L and A to increase the TMD interfacial surface area with the membrane. Used as a fluorescent plasma membrane probe.
Depositing lab: Sarah Veatch. Depositing organization: University of Michigan. Publication: Membrane phase separation drives responsive assembly of receptor signaling domains. Shelby SA, Castello-Serrano I, Wisser KC, Levental I, Veatch SL. Nat Chem Biol. 2023 Jun;19(6):750-758. doi: 10.1038/s41589-023-01268-8. Epub 2023 Mar 30. PubMed 36997644.
Backbone
  Vector backbone: mEos3.2-C1
  Backbone manufacturer: Addgene; Michael Davidson's lab
  Vector type: Mammalian Expression
Growth in bacteria
  Bacterial resistance: Kanamycin, 50 μg/mL
  Growth temperature: 37°C
  Growth strain: DH5alpha
  Copy number: High Copy
Gene/Insert
  Gene/Insert name: trLATm2(allL+A)
  Species: H. sapiens (human)
  Entrez Gene: LAT (a.k.a. IMD52, LAT1, pp36)
  Tag / fusion protein: mEos3.2 (N terminal on insert)
  Cloning method: Restriction Enzyme; 5′ cloning site Unknown (unknown if destroyed)
Resource information
  A portion of this plasmid was derived from a plasmid made by: Insert DNA courtesy of the Ilya Levental lab
Terms and licenses: Academic/Nonprofit Terms; Industry Terms: Not Available to Industry
How to cite: mEos3.2trLATm2allL+A was a gift from Sarah Veatch (Addgene plasmid # 203750 ; http://n2t.net/addgene:203750 ; RRID:Addgene_203750)
